>Addgene plasmid #34554 | GFP-SENP3 | addgene full sequence | sequence record 427399 | Addgene NGS Result
CGTTACATAACTTACGGTAAATGGCCCGCCTGGCTGACCGCCCAACGACCCCCGCCCATTGACGTCAATA
ATGACGTATGTTCCCATAGTAACGCCAATAGGGACTTTCCATTGACGTCAATGGGTGGAGTATTTACGGT
AAACTGCCCACTTGGCAGTACATCAAGTGTATCATATGCCAAGTACGCCCCCTATTGACGTCAATGACGG
TAAATGGCCCGCCTGGCATTATGCCCAGTACATGACCTTATGGGACTTTCCTACTTGGCAGTACATCTAC
GTATTAGTCATCGCTATTACCATGGTGATGCGGTTTTGGCAGTACATCAATGGGCGTGGATAGCGGTTTG
ACTCACGGGGATTTCCAAGTCTCCACCCCATTGACGTCAATGGGAGTTTGTTTTGGCACCAAAATCAACG
GGACTTTCCAAAATGTCGTAACAACTCCGCCCCATTGACGCAAATGGGCGGTAGGCGTGTACGGTGGGAG
GTCTATATAAGCAGAGCTGGTTTAGTGAACCGTCAGATCCGCTAGCGCTACCGGTCGCCACCATGGTGAG
CAAGGGCGAGGAGCTGTTCACCGGGGTGGTGCCCATCCTGGTCGAGCTGGACGGCGACGTAAACGGCCAC
AAGTTCAGCGTGTCCGGCGAGGGCGAGGGCGATGCCACCTACGGCAAGCTGACCCTGAAGTTCATCTGCA
CCACCGGCAAGCTGCCCGTGCCCTGGCCCACCCTCGTGACCACCCTGACCTACGGCGTGCAGTGCTTCAG
CCGCTACCCCGACCACATGAAGCAGCACGACTTCTTCAAGTCCGCCATGCCCGAAGGCTACGTCCAGGAG
CGCACCATCTTCTTCAAGGACGACGGCAACTACAAGACCCGCGCCGAGGTGAAGTTCGAGGGCGACACCC
TGGTGAACCGCATCGAGCTGAAGGGCATCGACTTCAAGGAGGACGGCAACATCCTGGGGCACAAGCTGGA
GTACAACTACAACAGCCACAACGTCTATATCATGGCCGACAAGCAGAAGAACGGCATCAAGGTGAACTTC
AAGATCCGCCACAACATCGAGGACGGCAGCGTGCAGCTCGCCGACCACTACCAGCAGAACACCCCCATCG
GCGACGGCCCCGTGCTGCTGCCCGACAACCACTACCTGAGCACCCAGTCCGCCCTGAGCAAAGACCCCAA
CGAGAAGCGCGATCACATGGTCCTGCTGGAGTTCGTGACCGCCGCCGGGATCACTCTCGGCATGGACGAG
CTGTACAAGTACTCAGATCTCGAGATGAAAGAGACTATACAAGGGACCGGGTCCTGGGGGCCTGAGCCTC
CTGGACCCGGCATACCCCCAGCTTACTCAAGTCCCAGGCGGGAGCGTCTTCGTTGGCCCCCACCTCCCAA
ACCCCGACTCAAGTCAGGTGGAGGGTTTGGGCCAGATCCTGGGTCAGGGACCACAGTGCCAGCCAGACGC
CTCCCTGTCCCCCGACCCTCTTTTGATGCCTCAGCAAGTGAAGAGGAGGAAGAAGAGGAGGAGGAGGAGG
ATGAAGATGAAGAGGAGGAAGTGGCAGCTTGGAGGCTGCCCCCAAGATGGAGTCAGCTGGGAACCTCCCA
GCGGCCCCGCCCTTCTAGACCCACTCATCGAAAAACCTGCTCACAGCGCCGCCGCCGAGCCATGAGAGCC
TTCCGGATGCTGCTCTACTCAAAAAGCACCTCGCTGACATTCCACTGGAAGCTTTGGGGGCGCCACCGGG
GCCGGCGGCGGGGCCTCGCACACCCCAAGAACCATCTTTCACCCCAGCAAGGGGGTGCGACGCCACAGGT
GCCATCCCCCTGTTGTCGTTTTGACTCCCCCCGGGGGCCACCTCCACCCCGGCTGGGTCTGCTAGGCGCT
CTCATGGCTGAGGATGGGGTGAGAGGGTCTCCACCAGTGCCCTCTGGGCCCCCCATGGAGGAAGATGGAC
TCAGGTGGACTCCAAAGTCTCCTCTGGACCCTGACTCGGGCCTCCTTTCATGTACTCTGCCCAACGGTTT
TGGGGGACAATCTGGGCCAGAAGGGGAGCGCAGCTTGGCACCCCCTGATGCCAGCATCCTCATCAGCAAT
GTGTGCAGCATCGGGGACCATGTGGCCCAGGAGCTTTTTCAGGGCTCAGATTTGGGCATGGCAGAAGAGG
CAGAGAGGCCTGGGGAGAAAGCCGGCCAGCACAGCCCCCTGCGAGAGGAGCATGTGACCTGCGTACAGAG
CATCTTGGACGAATTCCTTCAAACGTATGGCAGCCTCATACCCCTCAGCACTGATGAGGTAGTAGAGAAG
CTGGAGGACATTTTCCAGCAGGAGTTTTCCACCCCTTCCAGGAAGGGCCTGGTGTTGCAGCTGATCCAGT
CTTACCAGCGGATGCCAGGCAATGCCATGGTGAGGGGCTTCCGAGTGGCTTATAAGCGGCACGTGCTGAC
CATGGATGACTTGGGGACCTTGTATGGACAGAACTGGCTCAATGACCAGGTGATGAACATGTATGGAGAC
CTGGTCATGGACACAGTCCCTGAAAAGGTGCATTTCTTCAATAGTTTCTTCTATGATAAACTCCGTACCA
AGGGTTATGATGGGGTGAAAAGGTGGACCAAAAACGTGGACATCTTCAATAAGGAGCTACTGCTAATCCC
CATCCACCTGGAGGTGCATTGGTCCCTCATCTCTGTTGATGTGAGGCGACGCACCATCACCTATTTTGAC
TCGCAGCGTACCCTAAACCGCCGCTGCCCTAAGCATATTGCCAAGTATCTACAGGCAGAGGCGGTAAAGA
AAGACCGACTGGATTTCCACCAGGGCTGGAAAGGTTACTTCAAAATGAATGTGGCCAGGCAGAATAATGA
CAGTGACTGTGGTGCTTTTGTGTTGCAGTACTGCAAGCATCTGGCCCTGTCTCAGCCATTCAGCTTCACC
CAGCAGGACATGCCCAAACTTCGTCGGCAGATCTACAAGGAGCTGTGTCACTGCAAACTCACTGTGTGAG
GTACCGCGGGCCCGGGATCCACCGGATCTAGATAACTGATCATAATCAGCCATACCACATTTGTAGAGGT
TTTACTTGCTTTAAAAAACCTCCCACACCTCCCCCTGAACCTGAAACATAAAATGAATGCAATTGTTGTT
GTTAACTTGTTTATTGCAGCTTATAATGGTTACAAATAAAGCAATAGCATCACAAATTTCACAAATAAAG
CATTTTTTTCACTGCATTCTAGTTGTGGTTTGTCCAAACTCATCAATGTATCTTAACGCGTAAATTGTAA
GCGTTAATATTTTGTTAAAATTCGCGTTAAATTTTTGTTAAATCAGCTCATTTTTTAACCAATAGGCCGA
AATCGGCAAAATCCCTTATAAATCAAAAGAATAGACCGAGATAGGGT
[37 nt withheld, positions 3408-3444]
AAAGAACGTGGACTCCAACGTCAAAGG
[49 nt withheld, positions 3472-3520]
T
[91 nt withheld, positions 3522-3612]
G
[124 nt withheld, positions 3614-3737]
CAGGTGGCACTTTTCGGGGAAATGTGCGCGGAACCCCTATTTGTTTATTTTTCTAAATACATTCAAATAT
GTATCCGCTCATGAGACAATAACCCTGATAAATGCTTCAATAATATTGAAAAAGGAAGAGTCCTGAGGCG
GAAAGAACCAGCTGTGGAATGTGTGTCAGTTAGGGTGTGGAAAGTCCCCAGGCTCCCCAGCAGGCAGAAG
TATGCAAAGCATGCATCTCAATTAGTCAGCAACCAGGTGTGGAAAGTCCCCAGGCTCCCCAGCAGGCAGA
AGTATGCAAAGCATGCATCTCAATTAGTCAGCAACCATAGTCCCGCCCCTAACTCCGCCCATCCCGCCCC
TAACTCCGCCCAGTTCCGCCCATTCTCCGCCCCATGGCTGACTAATTTTTTTTATTTATGCAGAGGCCGA
GGCCGCCTCGGCCTCTGAGCTATTCCAGAAGTAGTGAGGAGGCTTTTTTGGAGGCCTAGGCTTTTGCAAA
GATCGATCAAGAGACAGGATGAGGATCGTTTCGCATGATTGAACAAGATGGATTGCACGCAGGTTCTCCG
GCCGCTTGGGTGGAGAGGCTATTCGGCTATGACTGGGCACAACAGACAATCGGCTGCTCTGATGCCGCCG
TGTTCCGGCTGTCAGCGCAGGGGCGCCCGGTTCTTTTTGTCAAGACCGACCTGTCCGGTGCCCTGAATGA
ACTGCAAGACGAGGCAGCGCGGCTATCGTGGCTGGCCACGACGGGCGTTCCTTGCGCAGCTGTGCTCGAC
GTTGTCACTGAAGCGGGAAGGGACTGGCTGCTATTGGGCGAAGTGCCGGGGCAGGATCTCCTGTCATCTC
ACCTTGCTCCTGCCGAGAAAGTATCCATCATGGCTGATGCAATGCGGCGGCTGCATACGCTTGATCCGGC
TACCTGCCCATTCGACCACCAAGCGAAACATCGCATCGAGCGAGCACGTACTCGGATGGAAGCCGGTCTT
GTCGATCAGGATGATCTGGACGAAGAGCATCAGGGGCTCGCGCCAGCCGAACTGTTCGCCAGGCTCAAGG
CGAGCATGCCCGACGGCGAGGATCTCGTCGTGACCCATGGCGATGCCTGCTTGCCGAATATCATGGTGGA
AAATGGCCGCTTTTCTGGATTCATCGACTGTGGCCGGCTGGGTGTGGCGGACCGCTATCAGGACATAGCG
TTGGCTACCCGTGATATTGCTGAAGAGCTTGGCGGCGAATGGGCTGACCGCTTCCTCGTGCTTTACGGTA
TCGCCGCTCCCGATTCGCAGCGCATCGCCTTCTATCGCCTTCTTGACGAGTTCTTCTGAGCGGGACTCTG
GGGTTCGAAATGACCGACCAAGCGACGCCCAACCTGCCATCACGAGATTTCGATTCCACCGCCGCCTTCT
ATGAAAGGTTGGGCTTCGGAATCGTTTTCCGGGACGCCGGCTGGATGATCCTCCAGCGCGGGGATCTCAT
GCTGGAGTTCTTCGCCCACCCTAGGGGGAGGCTAACTGAAACACGGAAGGAGACAATACCGGAAGGAACC
CGCGCTATGACGGCAATAAAAAGACAGAATAAAACGCACGGTGTTGGGTCGTTTGTTCATAAACGCGGGG
TTCGGTCCCAGGGCTGGCACTCTGTCGATACCCCACCGAGACCCCATTGGGGCCAATACGCCCGCGTTTC
TTCCTTTTCCCCACCCCACCCCCCAAGTTCGGGTGAAGGCCCAGGGCTCGCAGCCAACGTCGGGGCGGCA
GGCCCTGCCATAGCCTCAGGTTACTCATATATACTTTAGATTGATTTAAAACTTCATTTTTAATTTAAAA
GGATCTAGGTGAAGATCCTTTTTGATAATCTCATGACCAAAATCCCTTAACGTGAGTTTTCGTTCCACTG
AGCGTCAGACCCCGTAGAAAAGATCAAAGGATCTTCTTGAGATCCTTTTTTTCTGCGCGTAATCTGCTGC
TTGCAAACAAAAAAACCACCGCTACCAGCGGTGGTTTGTTTGCCGGATCAAGAGCTACCAACTCTTTTTC
CGAAGGTAACTGGCTTCAGCAGAGCGCAGATACCAAATACTGTTCTTCTAGTGTAGCCGTAGTTAGGCCA
CCACTTCAAGAACTCTGTAGCACCGCCTACATACCTCGCTCTGCTAATCCTGTTACCAGTGGCTGCTGCC
AGTGGCGATAAGTCGTGTCTTACCGGGTTGGACTCAAGACGATAGTTACCGGATAAGGCGCAGCGGTCGG
GCTGAACGGGGGGTTCGTGCACACAGCCCAGCTTGGAGCGAACGACCTACACCGAACTGAGATACCTACA
GCGTGAGCTATGAGAAAGCGCCACGCTTCCCGAAGGGAGAAAGGCGGACAGGTATCCGGTAAGCGGCAGG
GTCGGAACAGGAGAGCGCACGAGGGAGCTTCCAGGGGGAAACGCCTGGTATCTTTATAGTCCTGTCGGGT
TTCGCCACCTCTGACTTGAGCGTCGATTTTTGTGATGCTCGTCAGGGGGGCGGAGCCTATGGAAAAACGC
CAGCAACGCGGCCTTTTTACGGTTCCTGGCCTTTTGCTGGCCTTTTGCTCACATGTTCTTTCCTGCGTTA
TCCCCTGATTCTGTGGATAACCGTATTACCGCCATGCATTAGTTATTAATAGTAATCAATTACGGGGTCA
TTAGTTCATAGCCCATATATGGAGTTCCG
Features (pLannotate 1.2.2; 16 found; start..end, strand, type, name):
      1..304     +  enhancer       CMV enhancer: human cytomegalovirus immediate early enhancer
    305..508     +  promoter       CMV promoter: human cytomegalovirus (CMV) immediate early promoter
    553..1269    +  CDS            EGFP: EGFP is a basic (constitutively fluorescent) green fluorescent protein published in 1996, derived from Aequorea victoria. It is reported to be a rapidly-maturing weak dimer with moderate acid sensitivity.
   1285..3006    +  CDS            SENP3: SENP3_HUMAN - Also known as SSP3, SUSP3. Experimental evidence at protein level: Swiss-Prot protein existence level 1. Protease that releases SUMO2 and SUMO3 monomers from sumoylated substrates, but has only weak activity against SUMO1 conjugates. Deconjugates SUMO2 from MEF2D, which increases its transcriptional activation capability. Deconjugates SUMO2 and SUMO3 from CDCA8. Redox sensor that, when redistributed into nucleoplasm, can act as an effector to enhance HIF1A transcriptional activity by desumoylating EP300. Required for rRNA processing through deconjugation of SUMO2 and SUMO3 from n
   3010..3035    +  misc_feature   MCS (fragment): multiple cloning site
   3047..3131    +  CDS            large T antigen (fragment): large T antigen from SV40 (simian virus 40)
   3154..3275    +  polyA_signal   SV40 poly(A) signal: SV40 polyadenylation signal
   3309..3737    -  rep_origin     f1 ori (sequence partly withheld): f1 bacteriophage origin of replication; arrow indicates direction of (+) strand synthesis
   3764..3868    +  promoter       AmpR promoter: bla
   3870..4227    +  promoter       SV40 promoter: SV40 enhancer and early promoter
   4262..5056    +  CDS            NeoR/KanR: aminoglycoside phosphotransferase from Tn5; aph(3')-II (or nptII); confers resistance to neomycin, kanamycin, and G418 (Geneticin®)
   5077..5229    +  CDS            ble (fragment): BLE_KLEPN - Experimental evidence at protein level: Swiss-Prot protein existence level 1. Binding protein with a strong affinity to the bleomycin family of antibiotics. Binds to CL990; an antimitotic-antibiotic compound. From Klebsiella pneumoniae.
   5288..5335    +  polyA_signal   HSV TK poly(A) signal: herpes simplex virus thymidine kinase polyadenylation signal (Cole and Stacy, 1985)
   5426..5442    -  polyA_signal   bGH poly(A) signal (fragment): bovine growth hormone polyadenylation signal
   5664..6252    +  rep_origin     ori: high-copy-number ColE1/pMB1/pBR322/pUC origin of replication
   6367..6426    +  enhancer       CMV enhancer (fragment): human cytomegalovirus immediate early enhancer
