[The description below was written by a language model from this plasmid's Addgene catalogue record and pLannotate feature annotations shown in this document.]
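Description:
GFP-SENP3 is a mammalian expression plasmid built on the Clontech pEGFP-C3 backbone that produces human SENP3 fused at its N terminus to EGFP. The 1,722 bp SENP3 coding sequence was inserted between the XhoI and KpnI sites of the multiple cloning site, placing it directly downstream of and in frame with the EGFP open reading frame. The fusion is transcribed from the human cytomegalovirus immediate early enhancer and promoter and terminated by the SV40 polyadenylation signal, an arrangement that gives strong constitutive expression after transient transfection of mammalian cells. The sequenced construct is 6,426 nt, consistent with the stated backbone and insert sizes.

Propagation in E. coli relies on a high-copy ColE1/pUC-type origin, and an f1 origin is also present for single-stranded DNA production. Selection uses a single dual-purpose cassette: the Tn5 aminoglycoside phosphotransferase gene (NeoR/KanR) is preceded by both a bacterial bla-type promoter and the SV40 enhancer/early promoter and is followed by the HSV TK polyadenylation signal, so it confers kanamycin resistance in bacteria and G418 resistance in mammalian cells, allowing stable lines to be selected. The short large T antigen, ble and bGH poly(A) annotations are small fragment matches within backbone sequence rather than functional elements.

SENP3 is a SUMO-specific protease that preferentially removes SUMO2 and SUMO3 from modified substrates and is needed for rRNA processing. The associated publication concerns regulation of the vertebrate SUMO pathway by the nucleolar protein B23/nucleophosmin through SENP3 and SENP5. The fluorescent tag suits the plasmid to visualising SENP3 localisation in cells and to detecting or isolating the fusion protein via GFP.
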