Addgene plasmid #34554: GFP-SENP3
Depositing lab: Mary Dasso. Depositing organization: National Institute of Child Health and Human Development (NICHD). Publication: Nucleolar protein B23/nucleophosmin regulates the vertebrate SUMO pathway through SENP3 and SENP5 proteases. Yun C, Wang Y, Mukhopadhyay D, Backlund P, Kolli N, Yergey A, Wilkinson KD, Dasso M. J Cell Biol. 2008 Nov 17;183(4):589-95. 10.1083/jcb.200807185 PubMed 19015314.
Backbone
  Vector backbone: pEGFP-C3
  Backbone manufacturer: Clontech
  Backbone size w/o insert (bp): 4700
Growth in bacteria
  Bacterial resistance: Kanamycin, 50 μg/mL
  Growth temperature: 37°C
  Growth strain: DH5alpha
  Copy number: High Copy
Gene/Insert
  Gene/Insert name: SENP3
  Species: H. sapiens (human)
  Insert size (bp): 1722
  Entrez Gene: SENP3 (a.k.a. SMT3IP1, SSP3, Ulp1)
  Promoter: CMV
  Tag / fusion protein: EGFP (N terminal on backbone)
  Cloning method: Restriction Enzyme; 5′ cloning site XhoI (unknown if destroyed); 3′ cloning site KpnI (unknown if destroyed)
  Sequencing primers: 5′ EGFP-C
Terms and licenses: Academic/Nonprofit Terms; Industry Terms: Not Available to Industry
How to cite: GFP-SENP3 was a gift from Mary Dasso (Addgene plasmid # 34554 ; http://n2t.net/addgene:34554 ; RRID:Addgene_34554)
