>Addgene plasmid #34554 | GFP-SENP3 | addgene partial sequence | sequence record 41576 | EGFP-C 5'-CATGGTCCTGCTGGAGTTCGTG-3'
TGTACAGTACTCAGATCTCGAGATGAAAGAGACTATACAAGGGACCGGGTCCTGGGGGCCTGAGCCTCCT
GGACCCGGCATACCCCCAGCTTACTCAAGTCCCAGGCGGGAGCGTCTTCGTTGGCCCCCACCTCCCAAAC
CCCGACTCAAGTCAGGTGGAGGGTTTGGGCCAGATCCTGGGTCAGGGACCACAGTGCCAGCCAGACGCCT
CCCTGTCCCCCGACCCTCTTTTGATGCCTCAGCAAGTGAAGAGGAGGAAGAAGAGGAGGAGGAGGAGGAT
GAAGATGAAGAGGAGGAAGTGGCAGCTTGGAGGCTGCCCCCAAGATGGAGTCAGCTGGGAACCTCCCAGC
GGCCCCGCCCTTCTAGACCCACTCATCGAAAAACCTGCTCACAGCGCCGCCGCCGAGCCATGAGAGCCTT
CCGGATGCTGCTCTACTCAAAAAGCACCTCGCTGACATTCCACTGGAAGCTTTGGGGGCGCCACCGGGGC
CGGCGGCGGGGCCTCGCACACCCCAAGAACCATCTTTCACCCCAGCAAGGGGGTGCGACGCCACAGGTGC
CATCCCCCTGTTGTCGTTTTGACTCCCCCCGGGGGCCACCTCCACCCCGGCTGGGTCTGCTAGGCGCTCT
CATGGCTGAGGATG
